>Addgene plasmid #123569 | pMK-psbA 3'UTR | addgene full sequence | sequence record 248004 | Addgene NGS Result
CTAAATTGTAAGCGTTAATATTTTGTTAAAATTCGCGTTAAATTTTTGTTAAATCAGCTCATTTTTTAAC
CAATAGGCCGAAATCGGCAAAATCCCTTATAAATCAAAAGAATAGACCGAGATAGGGTTGAGTGGCCGCT
ACAGGGCGCTCCCATTCGCCATTCAGGCTGCGCAACTGTTGGGAAGGGCGTTTCGGTGCGGGCCTCTTCG
CTATTACGCCAGCTGGCGAAAGGGGGATGTGCTGCAAGGCGATTAAGTTGGGTAACGCCAGGGTTTTCCC
AGTCACGACGTTGTAAAACGACGGCCAGTGAGCGCGACGTAATACGACTCACTATAGGGCGAATTGAAGG
AAGGCCGTCAAGGCCACGTGTCTTGTCCAGAGCTCGGTCTCAGCTTTCCTGGCCTAGTCTATAGGAGGTT
TTGAAAAGAAAGGAGCAATAATCATTTTCTTGTTCTATCAAGAGGGTGCTATTGCTCCTTTCTTTTTTTC
GCTTGAGACCGGTACCTGGAGCACAAGACTGGCCTCATGGGCCTTCCTTTCACTGCCCGCTTTCCAGTCG
GGAAACCTGTCGTGCCAGCTGCATTAACATGGTCATAGCTGTTTCCTTGCGTATTGGGCGCTCTCCGCTT
CCTCGCTCACTGACTCGCTGCGCTCGGTCGTTCGGGTAAAGCCTGGGGTGCCTAATGAGCAAAAGGCCAG
CAAAAGGCCAGGAACCGTAAAAAGGCCGCGTTGCTGGCGTTTTTCCATAGGCTCCGCCCCCCTGACGAGC
ATCACAAAAATCGACGCTCAAGTCAGAGGTGGCGAAACCCGACAGGACTATAAAGATACCAGGCGTTTCC
CCCTGGAAGCTCCCTCGTGCGCTCTCCTGTTCCGACCCTGCCGCTTACCGGATACCTGTCCGCCTTTCTC
CCTTCGGGAAGCGTGGCGCTTTCTCATAGCTCACGCTGTAGGTATCTCAGTTCGGTGTAGGTCGTTCGCT
CCAAGCTGGGCTGTGTGCACGAACCCCCCGTTCAGCCCGACCGCTGCGCCTTATCCGGTAACTATCGTCT
TGAGTCCAACCCGGTAAGACACGACTTATCGCCACTGGCAGCAGCCACTGGTAACAGGATTAGCAGAGCG
AGGTATGTAGGCGGTGCTACAGAGTTCTTGAAGTGGTGGCCTAACTACGGCTACACTAGAAGAACAGTAT
TTGGTATCTGCGCTCTGCTGAAGCCAGTTACCTTCGGAAAAAGAGTTGGTAGCTCTTGATCCGGCAAACA
AACCACCGCTGGTAGCGGTGGTTTTTTTGTTTGCAAGCAGCAGATTACGCGCAGAAAAAAAGGATCTCAA
GAAGATCCTTTGATCTTTTCTACGGGGTCTGACGCTCAGTGGAACGAAAACTCACGTTAAGGGATTTTGG
TCATGAGATTATCAAAAAGGATCTTCACCTAGATCCTTTTAAATTAAAAATGAAGTTTTAAATCAATCTA
AAGTATATATGAGTAAACTTGGTCTGACAGTTATTAGAAAAATTCATCCAGCAGACGATAAAACGCAATA
CGCTGGCTATCCGGTGCCGCAATGCCATACAGCACCAGAAAACGATCCGCCCATTCGCCGCCCAGTTCTT
CCGCAATATCACGGGTGGCCAGCGCAATATCCTGATAACGATCCGCCACGCCCAGACGGCCGCAATCAAT
AAAGCCGCTAAAACGGCCATTTTCCACCATAATGTTCGGCAGGCACGCATCACCATGGGTCACCACCAGA
TCTTCGCCATCCGGCATGCTCGCTTTCAGACGCGCAAACAGCTCTGCCGGTGCCAGGCCCTGATGTTCTT
CATCCAGATCATCCTGATCCACCAGGCCCGCTTCCATACGGGTACGCGCACGTTCAATACGATGTTTCGC
CTGATGATCAAACGGACAGGTCGCCGGGTCCAGGGTATGCAGACGACGCATGGCATCCGCCATAATGCTC
ACTTTTTCTGCCGGCGCCAGATGGCTAGACAGCAGATCCTGACCCGGCACTTCGCCCAGCAGCAGCCAAT
CACGGCCCGCTTCGGTCACCACATCCAGCACCGCCGCACACGGAACACCGGTGGTGGCCAGCCAGCTCAG
ACGCGCCGCTTCATCCTGCAGCTCGTTCAGCGCACCGCTCAGATCGGTTTTCACAAACAGCACCGGACGA
CCCTGCGCGCTCAGACGAAACACCGCCGCATCAGAGCAGCCAATGGTCTGCTGCGCCCAATCATAGCCAA
ACAGACGTTCCACCCACGCTGCCGGGCTACCCGCATGCAGGCCATCCTGTTCAATCATACTCTTCCTTTT
TCAATATTATTGAAGCATTTATCAGGGTTATTGTCTCATGAGCGGATACATATTTGAATGTATTTAGAAA
AATAAACAAATAGGGGTTCCGCGCACATTTCCCCGAAAAGTGCCAC
Features (pLannotate 1.2.2; 8 found; start..end, strand, type, name):
      3..134     -  rep_origin     M13 ori (fragment): M13 bacteriophage origin of replication; arrow indicates direction of (+) strand synthesis
    155..311     -  CDS            lacZα (fragment): LacZα fragment of β-galactosidase; lacZ fragment
    320..338     +  promoter       T7 promoter: promoter for bacteriophage T7 RNA polymerase
    540..587     -  CDS            lacI (fragment): lac repressor; lacI; The lac repressor binds to the lac operator to inhibit transcription in E. coli. This inhibition can be relieved by adding lactose or isopropyl-β-D-thiogalactopyranoside (IPTG).
    624..664     -  rep_origin     RSF ori (fragment): Plasmids containing the RSF 1030 origin of replication can be propagated in E. coli cells that contain additional plasmids with compatible origins.
    742..1330    -  rep_origin     ori: high-copy-number ColE1/pMB1/pBR322/pUC origin of replication
   1504..2298    -  CDS            NeoR/KanR: aminoglycoside phosphotransferase confers resistance to neomycin, kanamycin, and G418 (Geneticin®)
   2299..2403    -  promoter       AmpR promoter: bla
