[The description below was written by a language model from this plasmid's Addgene catalogue record and pLannotate feature annotations shown in this document.]
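Description:
pMK-psbA 3'UTR is a small (about 2.4 kb) high-copy E. coli cloning plasmid that serves as a part-storage vector in the MoChlo modular cloning toolbox for chloroplast biotechnology. It is built on the pMK-T gene-synthesis backbone. It replicates from a ColE1/pUC-type origin and is selected with kanamycin through an aminoglycoside phosphotransferase (NeoR/KanR) gene, which the annotation places directly downstream of an AmpR (bla) promoter. The remaining annotated elements are backbone remnants rather than functional modules: short fragments of an M13 origin, lacZα, lacI and an RSF origin, plus a T7 promoter lying next to the region that is left unannotated.

The payload is a synthesized psbA 3'UTR, described by the depositors as a chloroplast 3'UTR/terminator part designed for Golden Gate cloning. psbA encodes the D1 protein of photosystem II, and 3' untranslated regions of plastid genes such as this are commonly placed after a transgene to stabilise the transcript and define its 3' end. The automated feature table does not label the insert itself. It most likely sits in the unannotated gap between the T7 promoter and the lacI fragment, although the record does not confirm this. The record also does not state the source species of the psbA sequence, the Type IIS enzyme used, or the overhangs that flank the part, and the cloning sites are listed as unknown. The plasmid carries no expression cassette of its own. It is meant to donate the terminator module when chloroplast expression units and transformation vectors are assembled from the promoter/5'UTR, coding sequence and 3'UTR parts in the kit.
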