Addgene plasmid #123569: pMK-psbA 3'UTR
Purpose: MoChlo kit
Depositing lab: Scott Lenaghan & C. Neal Stewart. Depositing organization: University of Tennessee Institute of Agriculture. Publication: MoChlo: A versatile modular cloning toolbox for chloroplast biotechnology. Occhialini A, Piatek A, Pfotenhauer AC, Frazier TP, Stewart CN, Lenaghan S. Plant Physiol. 2019 Jan 24. pii: pp.18.01220. doi: 10.1104/pp.18.01220. PubMed 30679266.
Backbone
  Vector backbone: pMK-T
  Vector type: Synthetic Biology
Growth in bacteria
  Bacterial resistance: Kanamycin, 50 μg/mL
  Growth temperature: 37°C
  Growth strain: Top10
  Copy number: High Copy
Gene/Insert
  Gene/Insert name: psbA 3'UTR
  Cloning method: Restriction Enzyme; 5′ cloning site Unknown (unknown if destroyed)
Terms and licenses: Academic/Nonprofit Terms; Industry Terms: Not Available to Industry
Depositor comments: All inserts have been produced by gene synthesis and cloned in the indicated backbone vector. This insert is a chloroplast 3'UTR/terminator designed for Golden-Gate cloning. The Original Material was developed in the performance of research that was funded by Grant Nos. ARPA-E: DE-AR000660 & DARPA: D17AC00016.
How to cite: pMK-psbA 3'UTR was a gift from Scott Lenaghan & C. Neal Stewart (Addgene plasmid # 123569 ; http://n2t.net/addgene:123569 ; RRID:Addgene_123569)
