>Addgene plasmid #123569 | pMK-psbA 3'UTR | depositor partial sequence | sequence record 235761 | psbA 3'UTR
TCCTGGCCTAGTCTATAGGAGGTTTTGAAAAGAAAGGAGCAATAATCATTTTCTTGTTCTATCAAGAGGG
TGCTATTGCTCCTTTCTTTTTTT
